Addgene plasmid #226576: siRNA-resistant ss-SigmaR1DTM-mNeonGreen R119A F191A
Purpose: Encodes mutant siRNA resistant SigmaR1 protein (transmembrane region deletion + substitutions) labeled with mNeonGreen
Depositing lab: Gia Voeltz. Depositing organization: University of Colorado, Boulder. Publication: SigmaR1 shapes rough endoplasmic reticulum membrane sheets. Sawyer EM, Jensen LE, Meehl JB, Larsen KP, Petito DA, Hurley JH, Voeltz GK. Dev Cell. 2024 Jul 2:S1534-5807(24)00382-4. doi: 10.1016/j.devcel.2024.06.005. PubMed 38971154.
Backbone
  Vector backbone: mNeonGreen-N1
  Vector type: Mammalian Expression
Growth in bacteria
  Bacterial resistance: Kanamycin, 50 μg/mL
  Growth temperature: 37°C
  Growth strain: DH5alpha
  Copy number: High Copy
Gene/Insert
  Gene/Insert name: SigmaR1 (Sigma-1 Receptor)
  Species: H. sapiens (human)
  Mutation: R119A, F191A
  Entrez Gene: SIGMAR1 (a.k.a. ALS16, DSMA2, OPRS1, SIG-1R, SR-BP, SR-BP1, SRBP, hSigmaR1, sigma1R)
  Tag / fusion protein: mNeonGreen (C terminal on insert)
  Cloning method: Restriction Enzyme; 5′ cloning site Unknown (unknown if destroyed)
Terms and licenses: Academic/Nonprofit Terms; Industry Terms: Not Available to Industry
Depositor comments: SigmaR1 construct is fused to human BiP (AA#1-18)
How to cite: siRNA-resistant ss-SigmaR1DTM-mNeonGreen R119A F191A was a gift from Gia Voeltz (Addgene plasmid # 226576 ; http://n2t.net/addgene:226576 ; RRID:Addgene_226576)
