[The description below was written by a language model from this plasmid's Addgene catalogue record and pLannotate feature annotations shown in this document.]
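Description:
siRNA-resistant ss-SigmaR1DTM-mNeonGreen R119A F191A is a mammalian expression plasmid of about 5.3 kb built on the mNeonGreen-N1 backbone. It is a high-copy plasmid in E. coli, replicating from a ColE1/pUC-type origin, and also carries an f1 phage origin. Selection relies on a Tn5 NeoR/KanR aminoglycoside phosphotransferase gene placed behind tandem bacterial (AmpR-type) and SV40 early promoters and terminated by the HSV TK polyadenylation signal. This arrangement gives kanamycin resistance in bacteria and can support G418 selection in mammalian cells. The short ble, bGH poly(A) and large T antigen matches in the annotation are only fragments, not functional units.

The payload is driven by the CMV immediate-early enhancer and promoter and ends at an SV40 polyadenylation signal. It encodes a modified human Sigma-1 receptor (SIGMAR1) fused at its C terminus to the monomeric green/yellow fluorescent protein mNeonGreen. The automated annotation labels the coding region by its rat homologue, but the catalogue entry gives the species as human. According to the record, the transmembrane region is deleted, and the depositor notes that the construct is fused to residues 1–18 of human BiP. The "ss" in the name suggests that this segment acts as a signal sequence directing the truncated protein into the ER. The protein also carries the R119A and F191A substitutions. The coding sequence is described as siRNA-resistant, although the record does not detail the specific changes.

This design suits knockdown-and-rescue imaging experiments, in which endogenous SigmaR1 is depleted and the fluorescent mutant is re-expressed. The associated work concerns SigmaR1's role in shaping rough ER membrane sheets.
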