Features (pLannotate 1.2.2; 16 found; start..end, strand, type, name):
    534..560     -  misc_feature   MCS (fragment): multiple cloning site
    563..1183    -  CDS            Sigmar1 (fragment): SGMR1_RAT - Also known as Oprs1. Experimental evidence at protein level: Swiss-Prot protein existence level 1. Functions in lipid transport from the endoplasmic reticulum and is involved in a wide array of cellular functions probably through regulation of the biogenesis of lipid microdomains at the plasma membrane. Involved in the regulation of different receptors it plays a role in BDNF signaling and EGF signaling. Also regulates ion channels like the potassium channel and could modulate neurotransmitter release. Plays a role in calcium signaling through modulation together with ANK2 of the I
   1196..1223    -  misc_feature   MCS (fragment): multiple cloning site
   1246..1449    -  promoter       CMV promoter: human cytomegalovirus (CMV) immediate early promoter
   1450..1753    -  enhancer       CMV enhancer: human cytomegalovirus immediate early enhancer
   1928..2516    -  rep_origin     ori: high-copy-number ColE1/pMB1/pBR322/pUC origin of replication
   2738..2754    +  polyA_signal   bGH poly(A) signal (fragment): bovine growth hormone polyadenylation signal
   2845..2892    -  polyA_signal   HSV TK poly(A) signal: herpes simplex virus thymidine kinase polyadenylation signal (Cole and Stacy, 1985)
   2951..3103    -  CDS            ble (fragment): BLE_KLEPN - Experimental evidence at protein level: Swiss-Prot protein existence level 1. Binding protein with a strong affinity to the bleomycin family of antibiotics. Binds to CL990; an antimitotic-antibiotic compound. From Klebsiella pneumoniae.
   3124..3918    -  CDS            NeoR/KanR: aminoglycoside phosphotransferase from Tn5; aph(3')-II (or nptII); confers resistance to neomycin, kanamycin, and G418 (Geneticin®)
   3953..4310    -  promoter       SV40 promoter: SV40 enhancer and early promoter
   4312..4416    -  promoter       AmpR promoter: bla
   4443..4871    +  rep_origin     f1 ori (sequence partly withheld): f1 bacteriophage origin of replication; arrow indicates direction of (+) strand synthesis
   4905..5026    -  polyA_signal   SV40 poly(A) signal: SV40 polyadenylation signal
   5049..5132    -  CDS            large T antigen (fragment): large T antigen from SV40 (simian virus 40)
   5163..526     -  CDS            mNeonGreen (across the origin): mNeonGreen is a basic (constitutively fluorescent) green/yellow fluorescent protein published in 2013, derived from Branchiostoma lanceolatum. It is reported to be a very rapidly-maturing monomer with moderate acid sensitivity.
>Addgene plasmid #226576 | siRNA-resistant ss-SigmaR1DTM-mNeonGreen R119A F191A | addgene full sequence | sequence record 451926 | Addgene NGS Result
GCTTGCCATTTCCAGTGGTGTAACTCCACTTAAAGGTACTGATGATGGTTTTGTCGTTGGGGTAAGTCTT
CTTCGACCTGCACCAGTCCGCAGCGGTCAGCGAGTTGGTCATCACAGGACCGTCAGCAGGGAAACCAGTC
CCCTTCACCTGGGCCTCTCCTTTGATGTGGCTTCCCTCGTAGGTGTAGCGGTAGTTAACAGTAAGGGAGG
CACCATCTTCAAACTGCATTGTGCGATGGACTTGGTAGCCGGAGCCATCTACCATGGCGGCCTGGAAAGG
CGACATCCCGTCAGGGTAGGGCAGGTACTGATGGAAGCCATACCCGATATGAGGGACCAGAATCCAGGGG
GAGAACTGGAGGTCACCCTTGGTGGACTTCAGGTTTAACTCCTCATAACCATCATTTGGATTGCCGGTGC
CCTGACCCACCATGTCAAAGTCCACACCGTTGATGGAGCCAAAGATGTGTAACTCATGTGTCGCTGGGAG
AGAGGCCATGTTATCCTCCTCGCCCTTGCTCACCATGGTGGCGACCGGTGGATCCCGGGCCCGCGGTACC
CTAGGGTCCTGGCCAAAGAGGTATGTCGTCAATTCCAAGCGGAGGCCCCGAGCATAGGAGCGAAGAGTAT
AGAAGAGGGTGAGGAAGTCCTGGGTGCTAGCGACAGTGTCGGCCAGCGCGAAGGCCAGGGTGGATGGGAT
GACGCCCCGGCCGTACTCGACCATCCAAGTATTGGGCCCCCACTCCACAGCTGTTGCCTCACCAGGCCCG
TGTACTACCGTCTCCCCTGGGTAGAAGACCTCACTTTTGGTGGTGCCCTCTCTCCACTGGTGGAAGGTGC
CAGAGATGATGGTATCCGAGATCTCAGCCCAGTAAGCCCCCGAGTGGCCGCGGGAGCCCAAGGCGGTGCC
GAAGAGCAGCACATACTCGGACAGCGAGGCGTGCAGAAGGCACATGGCGCCCATCCATCCACCAGCGTTG
ACGAACACCCACTGCAGCTCCTCGTCGGGCAGCACGTGGCCTGGGTGCAGCCGCCGCAGCTCCACGATCA
GTCTGCTAAATGCGAGTTCGTGGTCCAGCCCAGCGTACTGCCGCGCCAACTGCGCTATCTCTTCGCGCTG
GAAGACGAAGCTCTGCGTACCGGCCCGCGCCGCGCTGAGCAGCAGCAGCATCGCGGCCACCAGGGAGAGC
TTCATCTCGAGATCTGAGTCCGGTAGCGCTAGCGGATCTGACGGTTCACTAAACCAGCTCTGCTTATATA
GACCTCCCACCGTACACGCCTACCGCCCATTTGCGTCAATGGGGCGGAGTTGTTACGACATTTTGGAAAG
TCCCGTTGATTTTGGTGCCAAAACAAACTCCCATTGACGTCAATGGGGTGGAGACTTGGAAATCCCCGTG
AGTCAAACCGCTATCCACGCCCATTGATGTACTGCCAAAACCGCATCACCATGGTAATAGCGATGACTAA
TACGTAGATGTACTGCCAAGTAGGAAAGTCCCATAAGGTCATGTACTGGGCATAATGCCAGGCGGGCCAT
TTACCGTCATTGACGTCAATAGGGGGCGTACTTGGCATATGATACACTTGATGTACTGCCAAGTGGGCAG
TTTACCGTAAATACTCCACCCATTGACGTCAATGGAAAGTCCCTATTGGCGTTACTATGGGAACATACGT
CATTATTGACGTCAATGGGCGGGGGTCGTTGGGCGGTCAGCCAGGCGGGCCATTTACCGTAAGTTATGTA
ACGCGGAACTCCATATATGGGCTATGAACTAATGACCCCGTAATTGATTACTATTAATAACTAATGCATG
GCGGTAATACGGTTATCCACAGAATCAGGGGATAACGCAGGAAAGAACATGTGAGCAAAAGGCCAGCAAA
AGGCCAGGAACCGTAAAAAGGCCGCGTTGCTGGCGTTTTTCCATAGGCTCCGCCCCCCTGACGAGCATCA
CAAAAATCGACGCTCAAGTCAGAGGTGGCGAAACCCGACAGGACTATAAAGATACCAGGCGTTTCCCCCT
GGAAGCTCCCTCGTGCGCTCTCCTGTTCCGACCCTGCCGCTTACCGGATACCTGTCCGCCTTTCTCCCTT
CGGGAAGCGTGGCGCTTTCTCATAGCTCACGCTGTAGGTATCTCAGTTCGGTGTAGGTCGTTCGCTCCAA
GCTGGGCTGTGTGCACGAACCCCCCGTTCAGCCCGACCGCTGCGCCTTATCCGGTAACTATCGTCTTGAG
TCCAACCCGGTAAGACACGACTTATCGCCACTGGCAGCAGCCACTGGTAACAGGATTAGCAGAGCGAGGT
ATGTAGGCGGTGCTACAGAGTTCTTGAAGTGGTGGCCTAACTACGGCTACACTAGAAGAACAGTATTTGG
TATCTGCGCTCTGCTGAAGCCAGTTACCTTCGGAAAAAGAGTTGGTAGCTCTTGATCCGGCAAACAAACC
ACCGCTGGTAGCGGTGGTTTTTTTGTTTGCAAGCAGCAGATTACGCGCAGAAAAAAAGGATCTCAAGAAG
ATCCTTTGATCTTTTCTACGGGGTCTGACGCTCAGTGGAACGAAAACTCACGTTAAGGGATTTTGGTCAT
GAGATTATCAAAAAGGATCTTCACCTAGATCCTTTTAAATTAAAAATGAAGTTTTAAATCAATCTAAAGT
ATATATGAGTAACCTGAGGCTATGGCAGGGCCTGCCGCCCCGACGTTGGCTGCGAGCCCTGGGCCTTCAC
CCGAACTTGGGGGGTGGGGTGGGGAAAAGGAAGAAACGCGGGCGTATTGGCCCCAATGGGGTCTCGGTGG
GGTATCGACAGAGTGCCAGCCCTGGGACCGAACCCCGCGTTTATGAACAAACGACCCAACACCGTGCGTT
TTATTCTGTCTTTTTATTGCCGTCATAGCGCGGGTTCCTTCCGGTATTGTCTCCTTCCGTGTTTCAGTTA
GCCTCCCCCTAGGGTGGGCGAAGAACTCCAGCATGAGATCCCCGCGCTGGAGGATCATCCAGCCGGCGTC
CCGGAAAACGATTCCGAAGCCCAACCTTTCATAGAAGGCGGCGGTGGAATCGAAATCTCGTGATGGCAGG
TTGGGCGTCGCTTGGTCGGTCATTTCGAACCCCAGAGTCCCGCTCAGAAGAACTCGTCAAGAAGGCGATA
GAAGGCGATGCGCTGCGAATCGGGAGCGGCGATACCGTAAAGCACGAGGAAGCGGTCAGCCCATTCGCCG
CCAAGCTCTTCAGCAATATCACGGGTAGCCAACGCTATGTCCTGATAGCGGTCCGCCACACCCAGCCGGC
CACAGTCGATGAATCCAGAAAAGCGGCCATTTTCCACCATGATATTCGGCAAGCAGGCATCGCCATGGGT
CACGACGAGATCCTCGCCGTCGGGCATGCTCGCCTTGAGCCTGGCGAACAGTTCGGCTGGCGCGAGCCCC
TGATGCTCTTCGTCCAGATCATCCTGATCGACAAGACCGGCTTCCATCCGAGTACGTGCTCGCTCGATGC
GATGTTTCGCTTGGTGGTCGAATGGGCAGGTAGCCGGATCAAGCGTATGCAGCCGCCGCATTGCATCAGC
CATGATGGATACTTTCTCGGCAGGAGCAAGGTGAGATGACAGGAGATCCTGCCCCGGCACTTCGCCCAAT
AGCAGCCAGTCCCTTCCCGCTTCAGTGACAACGTCGAGCACAGCTGCGCAAGGAACGCCCGTCGTGGCCA
GCCACGATAGCCGCGCTGCCTCGTCTTGCAGTTCATTCAGGGCACCGGACAGGTCGGTCTTGACAAAAAG
AACCGGGCGCCCCTGCGCTGACAGCCGGAACACGGCGGCATCAGAGCAGCCGATTGTCTGTTGTGCCCAG
TCATAGCCGAATAGCCTCTCCACCCAAGCGGCCGGAGAACCTGCGTGCAATCCATCTTGTTCAATCATGC
GAAACGATCCTCATCCTGTCTCTTGATCGATCTTTGCAAAAGCCTAGGCCTCCAAAAAAGCCTCCTCACT
ACTTCTGGAATAGCTCAGAGGCCGAGGCGGCCTCGGCCTCTGCATAAATAAAAAAAATTAGTCAGCCATG
GGGCGGAGAATGGGCGGAACTGGGCGGAGTTAGGGGCGGGATGGGCGGAGTTAGGGGCGGGACTATGGTT
GCTGACTAATTGAGATGCATGCTTTGCATACTTCTGCCTGCTGGGGAGCCTGGGGACTTTCCACACCTGG
TTGCTGACTAATTGAGATGCATGCTTTGCATACTTCTGCCTGCTGGGGAGCCTGGGGACTTTCCACACCC
TAACTGACACACATTCCACAGCTGGTTCTTTCCGCCTCAGGACTCTTCCTTTTTCAATATTATTGAAGCA
TTTATCAGGGTTATTGTCTCATGAGCGGATACATATTTGAATGTATTTAGAAAAATAAACAAATAGGGGT
TCCGCGCACATTTCCCCGAAAAGTGCCACCTG
[124 nt withheld, positions 4443-4566]
C
[91 nt withheld, positions 4568-4658]
A
[49 nt withheld, positions 4660-4708]
CCTTTGACGTTGGAGTCCACGTTCTTT
[37 nt withheld, positions 4736-4772]
ACCCTATCTCGGTCTATTCTTTTGATTTATAAGGGATTTTGCCGATTTCGGCCTATTGGTTAAAAAATGA
GCTGATTTAACAAAAATTTAACGCGAATTTTAACAAAATATTAACGCTTACAATTTACGCCTTAAGATAC
ATTGATGAGTTTGGACAAACCACAACTAGAATGCAGTGAAAAAAATGCTTTATTTGTGAAATTTGTGATG
CTATTGCTTTATTTGTAACCATTATAAGCTGCAATAAACAAGTTAACAACAACAATTGCATTCATTTTAT
GTTTCAGGTTCAGGGGGAGGTGTGGGAGGTTTTTTAAAGCAAGTAAAACCTCTACAAATGTGGTATGGCT
GATTATGATCTAGAGTCGCGGCCGCTTATAGCTCGTCTTTCTTGTACAGCTCGTCCATGCCCATCACATC
GGTAAAGGCCTTTTGCCACTCCTTGAAGTTGAGCTCGGTCTTGGAGTGCTTGAGCTCCGTCTTACGGAAC
ACGTACATCGGCTGGTTCTTCAGATAGTTAGCCGCCATTGGCTTGGCAAAGGTGTAGGTGGTCCGCGCAG
TGCTCCGGTAGC
